Addgene plasmid #110679: pCHSU67.1-2.2
Purpose: Expression of a fungal biosynthetic gene cluster
Depositing lab: Ronald Davis. Depositing organization: Stanford University. Publication: HEx: A heterologous expression platform for the discovery of fungal natural products. Harvey CJB, Tang M, Schlecht U, Horecka J, Fischer CR, Lin HC, Li J, Naughton B, Cherry J, Miranda M, Li YF, Chu AM, Hennessy JR, Vandova GA, Inglis D, Aiyar RS, Steinmetz LM, Davis RW, Medema MH, Sattely E, Khosla C, St Onge RP, Tang Y, Hillenmeyer ME. Sci Adv. 2018 Apr 11;4(4):eaar5459. doi: 10.1126/sciadv.aar5459. eCollection 2018 Apr. PubMed 29651464.
Backbone
  Vector backbone: pCHINT2A
  Vector type: Yeast Expression
  Selectable markers: LEU2
Growth in bacteria
  Bacterial resistance: Ampicillin, 100 μg/mL
  Growth temperature: 37°C
  Growth strain: DH5alpha
  Copy number: High Copy
Gene/Insert
  Gene/Insert name: PKS (alt name: PKS gene for cluster PKS21)
  Species: Cladophialophora yegresii
  Insert size (bp): 5376
  Tag / fusion protein: flag (N terminal on insert)
  Cloning method: Unknown
Terms and licenses: Academic/Nonprofit Terms; Industry Terms: Not Available to Industry
How to cite: pCHSU67.1-2.2 was a gift from Ronald Davis (Addgene plasmid # 110679 ; http://n2t.net/addgene:110679 ; RRID:Addgene_110679)
