[The description below was written by a language model from this plasmid's Addgene catalogue record and pLannotate feature annotations shown in this document.]
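Description:
pCHSU67.1-2.2 is a yeast expression plasmid of about 12 kb built on the pCHINT2A backbone, designed as an E. coli–Saccharomyces cerevisiae shuttle vector. In bacteria it replicates from a high-copy ColE1/pUC-type origin and is selected through the β-lactamase (AmpR) gene. In yeast it is maintained episomally by the 2μ origin of replication and selected by complementation of leucine auxotrophy with the LEU2 gene under its native promoter. Remnants of a pBluescript multiple cloning site, a T3 promoter and short rop fragments reflect the cloning-vector ancestry of the backbone and have no evident role in expression.

The payload is a polyketide synthase gene from the fungus Cladophialophora yegresii, recorded as the PKS of a biosynthetic gene cluster designated PKS21, with an insert size of about 5.4 kb. The automated annotation labels this open reading frame by similarity to a Pseudocercospora fijiensis PKS, which indicates homology rather than origin. An N-terminal FLAG epitope sits immediately upstream of the coding sequence, allowing immunodetection of the enzyme. The yeast promoter driving the PKS is not identified in either the catalogue fields or the feature tables, although roughly 500 bp of unannotated sequence lies upstream of the tag. A fragment matching S. cerevisiae GRS2 lies just downstream of the coding sequence and may belong to a yeast-derived terminator region, but the record does not confirm this. The depositor and sequencing-derived records differ slightly in length (12,011 versus 12,022 nt) but show the same architecture. The plasmid is used for heterologous expression of fungal cluster genes in yeast for natural product discovery.
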