Features (pLannotate 1.2.2; 13 found; start..end, strand, type, name):
    503..527     +  CDS            2xFLAG (fragment): two tandem FLAG® epitope tags
    543..5903    +  CDS            PKS8-1: PKS81_PSEFD - Also known as PksIII From Pseudocercospora fijiensis (strain CIRAD86) (Black leaf streak disease fungus) (Mycosphaerella fijiensis).
   6056..6412    -  CDS            GRS2 (fragment): SYG2_YEAST - Experimental evidence at protein level: Swiss-Prot protein existence level 1. Catalyzes the ATP-dependent ligation of glycine to the 3'-end of its cognate tRNA, via the formation of an aminoacyl-adenylate intermediate (Gly-AMP) (PubMed:23816885). Also produces diadenosine tetraphosphate (Ap4A), a universal pleiotropic signaling molecule needed for cell regulation pathways, by direct condensation of 2 ATPs. Thereby, may play a special role in Ap4A homeostasis (By similarity). From Saccharomyces cerevisiae (strain ATCC 204508 / S288c) (Baker's yeast).
   6410..6433    -  misc_feature   MCS (fragment): pBluescript multiple cloning site
   6446..6464    -  promoter       T3 promoter: promoter for bacteriophage T3 RNA polymerase
   6803..7391    -  rep_origin     ori: high-copy-number ColE1/pMB1/pBR322/pUC origin of replication
   7562..8422    -  CDS            AmpR: β-lactamase; bla; confers resistance to ampicillin, carbenicillin, and related antibiotics
   8423..8527    -  promoter       AmpR promoter: bla
   8554..9896    -  rep_origin     2μ ori: yeast 2μ plasmid origin of replication
   9964..9996    +  CDS            rop (fragment): Rop protein, which maintains plasmids at low copy number; rop
  10227..10631   +  promoter       LEU2 promoter: S. cerevisiae LEU2
  10644..11738   +  CDS            LEU2: 3-isopropylmalate dehydrogenase, required for leucine biosynthesis; S. cerevisiae LEU2; yeast auxotrophic marker
  11943..12003   -  misc_feature   MCS (fragment): pBluescript multiple cloning site
>Addgene plasmid #110679 | pCHSU67.1-2.2 | depositor full sequence | sequence record 208204 | pCHSU67.1-2.2 sequence 12011 bps
TATCTAAAAATTGCCTTATGATCCGTCTCTCCGGTTACAGCCTGTGTAACTGATTAATCCTGCCTTTCTA
ATCACCATTCTAATGTTTTAATTAAGGGATTTTGTCTTCATTAACGGCTTTCGCTCATAAAAATGTTATG
ACGTTTTGCCCGCAGGCGGGAAACCATCCACTTCACGAGACTGATCTCCTCTGCCGGAACACCGGGCATC
TCCAACTTATAAGTTGGAGAAATAAGAGAATTTCAGATTGAGAGAATGAAAAAAAAAAAAAAAAAAAAGG
CAGAGGAGAGCATAGAAATGGGGTTCACTTTTTGGTAAAGCTATAGCATGCCTATCACATATAAATAGAG
TGCCAGTAGCGACTTTTTTCACACTCGAAATACTCTTACTACTGCTCTCTTGTTGTTTTTATCACTTCTT
GTTTCTTCTTGGTAAATAGAATATCAAGCTACAAAAAGCATACAATCAACTATCAACTATTAACTATATC
GTAATACACAATGGATTATAAGGATGATGATGATAAGACTAGTATGGGAAACATGAAGCTCCTCTATTTC
AGCAATGAGTTTCCGAAGGAGGATCTCCAGTACCTCTTTCGTTGCCTCCACAACCACAGCAAGGACAGAC
GACATACCATTCTCGCTCAGTTTCTCCATGAGGCTACTCTAGCCGTCAAGGATGAAATCCGACACCTCTC
AACAGAGCTGAAACAGTTATTCCCACCGTTCGAAGATATTCTTACCTGGGCTGAGAATCCCGAGCTGCGC
GAAGGGCTCCTTTGCGGTGCTGTCGACGGAGTTCTGCTCACAGTCGTCCAGCTTGCAACATACATTGGTT
ATGTGGAGAATCAGCCGGAAGAGCTGGCGAGATTAGAACAGACATCACTGGCGGGCCTAGGCATCGGCTT
ACTGGCACTGACTGCCGTGTCGCTCTCCTCCGCCGTGGTGGATTTGCCGCTGGCTGGTGCAGATGCGGTG
CGTCTCGCTTTCCGTATGGGCTGCCATGTTCTCGCCGTTTCCGAGAACTTGGAATCTCGCGATCTCGCAG
CAGCTCCAGAGACATGGGCCTACGTGATTCACAACGTCGATCCTGTCGCGGCGCAGCAGGCGCTCGATGC
AATCCAATCGCGAGAAAAGATACCTGACACCAGCAAGATATTCCTCAGTGCTGTCAGCCGAACGTCAGTC
ACAGTCAGTGGACCACCCTCGAGATTAAAGGCGCTCTTCAGTCGCTCAGAATTCTTCCGGGACTCCAGAT
CTATTGCTCTGCCCGTCTATGGAGGACTTTGCCACGCGCCTCATGTCTACGGCTCTCGGGACGTTCAAAG
CATTGTCTGGGGTAGTTCGTTGAACGCAAACCTCGCAAAATCCTGTCCCATCACCCCAATTTATTCCACC
AGTACCGGTCTGCCATTCAGTGCCTCGAATGCGGGAGAATTATTCGAATGTGTTATCTCCGAGTTACTCA
CGCATGCGATCTGCTGGGACCAAGTCATCCGGGGCGTGGTTGCTCAACTCCAAAGTGCTGGTGCCAGCCA
GGTAGCGCTTTCCTCCTTCGGTAACTCAATCCCCCTCAACGACCTCAAAGCATCCTTGGAATCCAGCCTT
CCTCAACTCGAAGCATCCATCATCAATCTAGTACCATGGATTTTCGACGCTGCATTTCCCGCGGCGTCAC
CGCGAGGCTCGGCGCAATCCAAGCTCGCCATTGTGGGCATGTCATGCAGGCTCCCGGGCGGAGCTACGAA
CACAGAGAAGTTCTGGGAAATCCTCGAACAGGGGCTCGACGTCTCTAGACGAATCCCGGCAGATCGCTTC
GACATTGACACGCACTATGACCCGACTGGCAAGCAAATGAACAAGAGCATGACGCAGTACGGATGCTTCA
TCGATGAGCCCGGCTTGTTCGACGCGCCTTTCTTCAACATGTCTCCACGTGAAGCCCAAGTTGCCGATCC
GCAGATGCGTCTGGCTTTAGTCACGGCATTCGAAGCGCTCGAGCGTGCTGGTTACGTCGGCAACCGCACT
TCGTCCACCAAGCTAGAACGTATCGGCACCTACTACGGCCAGGCCGCTGACGATTATCGAGAGGTCAACC
AAGGGCAAGAGGTCAGCACTTACTATATTCCAGGAGGTTGTCGTGCATTCGGTCCTGGTCGCATCAACTA
CTTCTTCAAGTTTGCTGGCCCTAGTTACAGCATTGATACGGCCTGCTCGTCTGGACTGGCGGCTATTGAG
GTCGCTTGTCAAGCGCTTTGGCAAGGTGATGTCGATATGGCTGTCGCGGGCGGCGTCAATGTGCTCACAA
ATCCTGATGGCTTTGCTGGCCTGGGCCACGGTCACTTCCTGACCAAAGGGCATAATGCATGCAAAACCTG
GGACGCCACCGCTGATGGATACTGTCGCGCAGACGGTGTGGGATCTGTCGTCATCAAACGGCTTCAAGAC
GCAGAGGCTGACAACGACAACATCTTGGGAGTAATACTGGGTGCCGGAACCAATCATTCTGCCGAGGCTG
TTTCTATCACTCATCCTCACGCCGGTCATCAAGCATACTTGGCCCGACAGGTGCTTCGTCAATCTGGTGT
TGATCCATTGGATGTTTCTTATGTTGAGCTCCATGGCACCGGCACCCAGGCTGGCGACTACGAGGAGATG
CAAGGCATAATGGACGTGTACGCTCCGCTCGTCAAGCGGCGCAGCAAGGATCAGCCTCTGCACATTGGCG
CTGTCAAGGCAAATGTCGGTCATGGCGAGTCCGTTGCGGGGACGACAGCTTTGATCAAGGTGCTCTTGAT
GTTGCAGAAGAACGGCATTCCACCACATATCGGCATTAAAACGGAGATCAACCCTCGTCTTCCCAAGGAT
TTTGACAAGCGCAACGTCCATATCCCGTTCGAGATGACACAGTGGAAGCAGAAACCCAGCACAAAGCGTG
TCGTTGCTCTCAACAACTTTGGTGCCGCTGGTGGCAATACAACCATGATTTTGGAAGAGGCACCGACTCG
CACAACAACAGGGAGAGATCCACGCCCTACCCAGGTCATTGCCGTGTCGGCGAAAAGCAAGGCATCATTG
GCAGGAAACATTGAGCGCCTGATCGCTTACATCGATGCCAATCCACAGCTCAACCTCGCTGATCTCTCAT
ACACGACCACCGCACGTCGCTACCACTACCGCAACCGTCTGACAGTGACCGCCCCGGACGCCGCTCATTT
AAAGTCACAGCTCACTTCCCGTCTGGCGAAGATTGACTCCGTCAAGGCCCTGGCACAGTCCGATCCACCA
TTGATTGCTTTCACCTTCACCGGCCAAGGCGCTTCGAACAAGTCCATGGACCTCGAATTGTACCGCGACG
TTCCGATCTTCCGCGAACATATTCAGCATTTGGATCATCTGGCCCAAGGCCAAGGCTTTCCATCTTTCAT
TCCGGCTCTCGACGGATCACATCCGAAGGATCATGCACATTCCCCGGTTGTGACTCAGCTTGCTCTGGTG
TGCTCCGAGATGGCGCTGGCTAAATACTGGGCTGCTCTGGGCGTCAAGCCGGATGTCGTCCTCGGTCACA
GTTTGGGCGAATACGCCGCAATGCACGTGGCCGGCGTCGTCTCTGCCGCTGACACCATATTCATGGTAGG
ACGCCGGGCCCAGATGCTGCAAGAAAAATGCACAATTGGAAGCCACACCATGATGGCCGTCCGAGCCTCT
CTTGCCACCATTGCCCAGAACTCGACGAATAAGCCGTATACCGTTGCTTGTGTCAATGGACCTTCGGACA
CAGTGCTCAGTGGCACCAAGCAGCAGATGGATGAGGTCGCTGTGCCACTCGAGAAGGCTGGATTGCGCTG
CATTAAGCTCGACGTGGCGTTTGCATTCCATTCTGAACAGACTGACCCTATCCTGGACGAGTTCGAGGCA
ACGGTGAAGACGGGTGTGATTTTCCAGGAGCCCAAAGTCCCCATCATCTCGCCCTTGCTCGGCAGAGTCG
TTTTCGACGACAAGACCTTCAATGCGAACTACGTCCGCCGAGCCACGAGAGAAGCCGTGAGATTCTTCCC
TGCACTGGAGAACGCACAAGAGGTTTCGACCATCAATGACGAGACTATCTGGGTAGAGATTGGCCCTCAT
CCTGTTTGCACCAATTTTGTCAAAACCTCCATCCCATCCACAGCCGTCGCCGTCCCCTCCTTCCGGCGCG
GCGAGGACAACTGGGCTACCATGGCAGAAGCAATAGCCACATTGCACGTCGCGGGTGTCACCGTTGGCTG
GAACGAGTTTCATCACCCCTTCGAAAGCAGACTCCGCCTCCTAGACTTGCCTACATACGCCTGGAACGAG
AAGAACTTCTGGCTCCAGTACAACGGCGACTGGTGTTTGACCAAGGGCAATACTTTTTACGCGGCCGAGA
AATCGGCTGCAACAGGACAGACGATCTCAAAACCACTGCCTGTCAGCGACTTGCAGACTTCGACAGTACA
GCAAGTCGTCAGGGAGGTCGTTGATGGCTCCGCTGGTACAGTGATCATGCAATCCGATCTCATGCAACCG
GATTTTCTTGCTGCAGCTCATGGTCATCGCATGAACGATTGCGGCGTTGTCACATCGTCCATCCATGCCG
ATATCGCTTATACCCTCGGTAGCTATTTGTACCGCAAATTCTATCCCAAGTCAAAGGACGTCAACATGAA
CATCGCGGACCTGGTGGTCACAAAGGGCCTCGTCGCCCAAAGTAACAAGAAGCTGCCTCAGTTGATCCAG
GTCACCGCCGCCACGGCCAACATCGAATCCGGTGTTGTTGAATTGAGTTGGCAAAACGTTGACAACGCCG
GTGACGTGCATGAGCCATTTGCCACGGCCAAGATCGTCTACGGCGATGCTTCTGCGTGGCTCAGCTCCTG
GCTCCCTCTGACGCACTTGATTCACAGCCGGATCGAGGCGCTGGAGCAGATGGCGGCAAAAGGCCAAGCC
AGCCGATTTTCGCGGAACATGGCATACACACTCTTCGCCGCCAATCTCGTCGACTATGCCGACAAGTATC
GCGGCATGCAATCCGTCGTGATGCACGATCTGGAGGCATTTGCCGACGTGCAGCTGACTACCAAGGAAAG
CGGCACCTGGACCGTGGCGCCCTATTTCATCGACAGCGTGGCCCATCTGGCTGGATTCATCATGAACTGC
TCCGACGCGATGGATGTCCGGAACAACTACTGCGTCACACCTGGATGGAAGTCGATGCAATTTGCAAAGC
CTCTCATCCCGGGAGCAAAGTACCGGTCCTACGTCAAGATGATCCCCACTGCTGAGGACCCCACCATCTT
CTTGGGCGACGTGTACATCATGCAAGACAACGCCATCATGGGCATGGTGGGTGGCATCCAATTCCGCCGC
TACCCGCGGATCTTGCTCAGCCGATTCTTTTCCCCACCAGATAAGATGGCGGCGATGGAGGACAAAGCGG
TGAAAGTTGCAGCTCCGCAAGCCCTACTCCCAGCCGCAGCCCACGGAAAGCCAGCGACTACCACGCAGCA
GCAACTGCCAAAGCCGACACGCTTCAGTGCTGACGATGTCATCCATCCGACTGCCGTCCCTGGACCGCCG
AAGGACTTCAAAGCCGCCACCACTGTTGTTGTGGAAGTCTCGCCGAGCAGTAGCGAATCCGAGACGTCAA
GTGATGATAACAGCATCGTCAGCAAAGCCCTTGAGCTCATTGCGAATGAGGGCGCGTTGGACATTGCTGA
CCTGGAAGATGATGTCCGGTTCGCGGACCTGGGCGTCGACAGTCTCATGTCGCTGGTGCTCGCGGAGAAA
TTCAGAGTCGAACTTGATATCAAGGTTGGTGGTGGCCTTTTCGTGGACTACCCTACCGTCGGGGACCTGT
GCAAGTGGCTGGCGGAGTATTACGGCTAGGGAGATTGATAAGACTTTTCTAGTTGCATATCTTTTATATT
TAAATCTTATCTATTAGTTAATTTTTTGTAATTTATCCTTATATATAGTCTGGTTATTCTAAAATATCAT
TTCAGTATCTAAAAATTCCCCTCTTTTTTCAGTTATATCTTAACAGGCGACAGTCCAAATGTTGATTTAT
CCCAGTCCGATTCATCAGGGTTGTGAAGCATTTTGTCAATGGTCGAAATCACATCAGTAATAGTGCCTCT
TACTTGCCTCATAGAATTTCTTTCTCTTAACGTCACCGTTTGGTCTTTTATAGTTTCGAAATCTATGGTG
ATACCAAATGGTGTTCCCAATTCATCGTTACGGGCGTATTTTTTACCAATTGAAGTATTGGAATCGTCAA
TTTTAAAGTATATCTCTCTTTTACGTAAAGCCTGCGAGATCCTCTTAAGTATAGCGGGGAAGCCATCGTT
ATTCGATATTGTCGTAACAAATACTTTGATCGGCGCTATGCGGCCGCCACCGCGGTGGAGCTCCAGCTTT
TGTTCCCTTTAGTGAGGGTTAATTGCGCGCTTGGCGAGACTCAAACAAGATATATTTTGCCCGCCTTACA
GACGAAACTAGTTGGAGGTTATGGAGCATACTATCACGTGGGCGGCCACTGGTGAGTTACTACACCCCAG
GGGCAACGTTGATGCTCCTAAAAAACTCTGGCTGGACGCAAGCCGTAACACCCGTGTCACTTCATAATCG
TTTGCAATTCAGGGCTTGATCTACACATTACCCTGTTATCCCTATTAATTAATACGGTTATCCACAGAAT
CAGGGGATAACGCAGGAAAGAACATGTGAGCAAAAGGCCAGCAAAAGGCCAGGAACCGTAAAAAGGCCGC
GTTGCTGGCGTTTTTCCATAGGCTCCGCCCCCCTGACGAGCATCACAAAAATCGACGCTCAAGTCAGAGG
TGGCGAAACCCGACAGGACTATAAAGATACCAGGCGTTTCCCCCTGGAAGCTCCCTCGTGCGCTCTCCTG
TTCCGACCCTGCCGCTTACCGGATACCTGTCCGCCTTTCTCCCTTCGGGAAGCGTGGCGCTTTCTCATAG
CTCACGCTGTAGGTATCTCAGTTCGGTGTAGGTCGTTCGCTCCAAGCTGGGCTGTGTGCACGAACCCCCC
GTTCAGCCCGACCGCTGCGCCTTATCCGGTAACTATCGTCTTGAGTCCAACCCGGTAAGACACGACTTAT
CGCCACTGGCAGCAGCCACTGGTAACAGGATTAGCAGAGCGAGGTATGTAGGCGGTGCTACAGAGTTCTT
GAAGTGGTGGCCTAACTACGGCTACACTAGAAGGACAGTATTTGGTATCTGCGCTCTGCTGAAGCCAGTT
ACCTTCGGAAAAAGAGTTGGTAGCTCTTGATCCGGCAAACAAACCACCGCTGGTAGCGGTGGTTTTTTTG
TTTGCAAGCAGCAGATTACGCGCAGAAAAAAAGGATCTCAAGAAGATCCTTTGATCTTTTCTACGGGGTC
TGACGCTCAGTGGAACGAAAACTCACGTTAAGGGATTTTGGTCATGAGATTATCAAAAAGGATCTTCACC
TAGATCCTTTTAAATTAAAAATGAAGTTTTAAATCAATCTAAAGTATATATGAGTAAACTTGGTCTGACA
GTTACCAATGCTTAATCAGTGAGGCACCTATCTCAGCGATCTGTCTATTTCGTTCATCCATAGTTGCCTG
ACTCCCCGTCGTGTAGATAACTACGATACGGGAGGGCTTACCATCTGGCCCCAGTGCTGCAATGATACCG
CGAGACCCACGCTCACCGGCTCCAGATTTATCAGCAATAAACCAGCCAGCCGGAAGGGCCGAGCGCAGAA
GTGGTCCTGCAACTTTATCCGCCTCCATCCAGTCTATTAATTGTTGCCGGGAAGCTAGAGTAAGTAGTTC
GCCAGTTAATAGTTTGCGCAACGTTGTTGCCATTGCTACAGGCATCGTGGTGTCACGCTCGTCGTTTGGT
ATGGCTTCATTCAGCTCCGGTTCCCAACGATCAAGGCGAGTTACATGATCCCCCATGTTGTGCAAAAAAG
CGGTTAGCTCCTTCGGTCCTCCGATCGTTGTCAGAAGTAAGTTGGCCGCAGTGTTATCACTCATGGTTAT
GGCAGCACTGCATAATTCTCTTACTGTCATGCCATCCGTAAGATGCTTTTCTGTGACTGGTGAGTACTCA
ACCAAGTCATTCTGAGAATAGTGTATGCGGCGACCGAGTTGCTCTTGCCCGGCGTCAATACGGGATAATA
CCGCGCCACATAGCAGAACTTTAAAAGTGCTCATCATTGGAAAACGTTCTTCGGGGCGAAAACTCTCAAG
GATCTTACCGCTGTTGAGATCCAGTTCGATGTAACCCACTCGTGCACCCAACTGATCTTCAGCATCTTTT
ACTTTCACCAGCGTTTCTGGGTGAGCAAAAACAGGAAGGCAAAATGCCGCAAAAAAGGGAATAAGGGCGA
CACGGAAATGTTGAATACTCATACTCTTCCTTTTTCAATATTATTGAAGCATTTATCAGGGTTATTGTCT
CATGAGCGGATACATATTTGAATGTATTTAGAAAAATAAACAAATAGGGGTTCCGCGCACATTTCCCCGA
AAAGTGCCACCTGAACGAAGCATCTGTGCTTCATTTTGTAGAACAAAAATGCAACGCGAGAGCGCTAATT
TTTCAAACAAAGAATCTGAGCTGCATTTTTACAGAACAGAAATGCAACGCGAAAGCGCTATTTTACCAAC
GAAGAATCTGTGCTTCATTTTTGTAAAACAAAAATGCAACGCGAGAGCGCTAATTTTTCAAACAAAGAAT
CTGAGCTGCATTTTTACAGAACAGAAATGCAACGCGAGAGCGCTATTTTACCAACAAAGAATCTATACTT
CTTTTTTGTTCTACAAAAATGCATCCCGAGAGCGCTATTTTTCTAACAAAGCATCTTAGATTACTTTTTT
TCTCCTTTGTGCGCTCTATAATGCAGTCTCTTGATAACTTTTTGCACTGTAGGTCCGTTAAGGTTAGAAG
AAGGCTACTTTGGTGTCTATTTTCTCTTCCATAAAAAAAGCCTGACTCCACTTCCCGCGTTTACTGATTA
CTAGCGAAGCTGCGGGTGCATTTTTTCAAGATAAAGGCATCCCCGATTATATTCTATACCGATGTGGATT
GCGCATACTTTGTGAACAGAAAGTGATAGCGTTGATGATTCTTCATTGGTCAGAAAATTATGAACGGTTT
CTTCTATTTTGTCTCTATATACTACGTATAGGAAATGTTTACATTTTCGTATTGTTTTCGATTCACTCTA
TGAATAGTTCTTACTACAATTTTTTTGTCTAAAGAGTAATACTAGAGATAAACATAAAAAATGTAGAGGT
CGAGTTTAGATGCAAGTTCAAGGAGCGAAAGGTGGATGGGTAGGTTATATAGGGATATAGCACAGAGATA
TATAGCAAAGAGATACTTTTGAGCAATGTTTGTGGAAGCGGTATTCGCAATATTTTAGTAGCTCGTTACA
GTCCGGTGCGTTTTTGGTTTTTTGAAAGTGCGTCTTCAGAGCGCTTTTGGTTTTCAAAAGCGCTCTGAAG
TTCCTATACTTTCTAGAGAATAGGAACTTCGGAATAGGAACTTCAAAGCGTTTCCGAAAACGAGCGCTTC
CGAAAATGCAACGCGAGCTGCGCACATACAGCTCACTGTTCACGTCGCACCTATATCTGCGTGTTGCCTG
TATATATATATACATGAGAAGAACGGCATAGTGCGTGTTTATGCTTAAATGCGTACTTATATGCGTCTAT
TTATGTAGGATGAAAGGTAGTCTAGTACCTCCTGTGATATTATCCCATTCCATGCGGGGTATCGTATGCT
TCCTTCAGCACTACCCTTTAGCTGTTCTATATGCTGCCACTCCTCAATTGGATTAGTCTCATCCTTCAAT
GCTATCATTTCCTTTGATATTGGATCATACTAAGAAACCATTATTATCATGACATTAACCTATAAAAATA
GGCGTATCACGAGGCCCTTTCGTCTCGCGCGTTTCGGTGATGACGGTGAAAACCTCGGCGCGCCATTACC
CTGTTATCCCTAATATACAACGCAAAGAAGCTGGAAAATTGGCGAGGGAATCCTGTTTCTGTCTATCCAA
GAATGGGCATGAGGTGGCAACCGTCGTGCTAGCGTACAGGGTGCACTTTGTAACCATTTGGGACACCGGA
CACTCGCTGTTTTCGAAATTACCCTTTAAGCGCGGGTATTGAACCAGGCTTATGCCCAAGATCGTAGCAA
GCATTTAACTGTGGGAATACTCAGGTATCGTAAGATGCAAGAGTTCGAATCTCTTAGCAACCATTATTTT
TTTCCTCAACATAACGAGAACACACAGGGGCGCTATCGCACAGAATCAAATTCGATGACTGGAAATTTTT
TGTTAATTTCAGAGGTCGCCTGACGCATATACCTTTTTCAACTGAAAAATTGGGAGAAAAAGGAAAGGTG
AGAGGCCGGAACCGGCTTTTCATATAGAATAGAGAAGCGTTCATGACTAAATGCTTGCATCACAATACTT
GAAGTTGACAATATTATTTAAGGACCTATTGTTTTTTCCAATAGGTGGTTAGCAATCGTCTTACTTTCTA
ACTTTTCTTACCTTTTACATTTCAGCAATATATATATATATTTCAAGGATATACCATTCTAATGTCTGCC
CCTATGTCTGCCCCTAAGAAGATCGTCGTTTTGCCAGGTGACCACGTTGGTCAAGAAATCACAGCCGAAG
CCATTAAGGTTCTTAAAGCTATTTCTGATGTTCGTTCCAATGTCAAGTTCGATTTCGAAAATCATTTAAT
TGGTGGTGCTGCTATCGATGCTACAGGTGTCCCACTTCCAGATGAGGCGCTGGAAGCCTCCAAGAAGGTT
GATGCCGTTTTGTTAGGTGCTGTGGCTGGTCCTAAATGGGGTACCGGTAGTGTTAGACCTGAACAAGGTT
TACTAAAAATCCGTAAAGAACTTCAATTGTACGCCAACTTAAGACCATGTAACTTTGCATCCGACTCTCT
TTTAGACTTATCTCCAATCAAGCCACAATTTGCTAAAGGTACTGACTTCGTTGTTGTCAGAGAATTAGTG
GGAGGTATTTACTTTGGTAAGAGAAAGGAAGACGATGGTGATGGTGTCGCTTGGGATAGTGAACAATACA
CCGTTCCAGAAGTGCAAAGAATCACAAGAATGGCCGCTTTCATGGCCCTACAACATGAGCCACCATTGCC
TATTTGGTCCTTGGATAAAGCTAATCTTTTGGCCTCTTCAAGATTATGGAGAAAAACTGTGGAGGAAACC
ATCAAGAACGAATTCCCTACATTGAAGGTTCAACATCAATTGATTGATTCTGCCGCCATGATCCTAGTTA
AGAACCCAACCCACCTAAATGGTATTATAATCACCAGCAACATGTTTGGTGATATCATCTCCGATGAAGC
CTCCGTTATCCCAGGTTCCTTGGGTTTGTTGCCATCTGCGTCCTTGGCCTCTTTGCCAGACAAGAACACC
GCATTTGGTTTGTACGAACCATGCCACGGTTCTGCTCCAGATTTGCCAAAGAATAAGGTTGACCCTATCG
CCACTATCTTGTCTGCTGCAATGATGTTGAAATTGTCATTGAACTTGCCTGAAGAAGGTAAGGCCATTGA
AGATGCAGTTAAAAAGGTTTTGGATGCAGGTATCAGAACTGGTGATTTAGGTGGTTCCAACAGTACCACC
GAAGTCGGTGATGCTGTCGCCGAAGAAGTTAAGAAAATCCTTGCTTAAAAAGATTCTCTTTTTTTATGAT
ATTTGTACATAAACTTTATAAATGAAATTCATAATAGAAACGACACGAAATTACAAAATGGAATATGTTC
ATAGGGTAGACGAAACTATATACGCAATCTACATACATTTATCAAGAAGGAGAAAAAGGAGGATAGTAAA
GGAATACAGGTAAGCAAATTGATACTAATGGCTCAACGAAATGACGGTATCGATAAGCTTGATATCGAAT
TCCTGCAGCCCGGGGGATCCACTAGTTCTAGAGTTAATTAA
