Features (pLannotate 1.2.2; 14 found; start..end, strand, type, name):
      1..60      +  misc_feature   MCS (fragment): pBluescript multiple cloning site
    264..1358    -  CDS            LEU2: 3-isopropylmalate dehydrogenase, required for leucine biosynthesis; S. cerevisiae LEU2; yeast auxotrophic marker
   1359..1766    -  promoter       LEU2 promoter: S. cerevisiae LEU2
   1997..2026    -  CDS            rop (fragment): Rop protein, which maintains plasmids at low copy number; rop
   2027..2052    -  CDS            rop (fragment): Rop protein, which maintains plasmids at low copy number; rop
   2120..3462    +  rep_origin     2μ ori: yeast 2μ plasmid origin of replication
   3489..3593    +  promoter       AmpR promoter: bla
   3594..4454    +  CDS            AmpR: β-lactamase; bla; confers resistance to ampicillin, carbenicillin, and related antibiotics
   4625..5213    +  rep_origin     ori: high-copy-number ColE1/pMB1/pBR322/pUC origin of replication
   5552..5570    +  promoter       T3 promoter: promoter for bacteriophage T3 RNA polymerase
   5583..5606    +  misc_feature   MCS (fragment): pBluescript multiple cloning site
   5604..5960    +  CDS            GRS2 (fragment): SYG2_YEAST - Experimental evidence at protein level: Swiss-Prot protein existence level 1. Catalyzes the ATP-dependent ligation of glycine to the 3'-end of its cognate tRNA, via the formation of an aminoacyl-adenylate intermediate (Gly-AMP) (PubMed:23816885). Also produces diadenosine tetraphosphate (Ap4A), a universal pleiotropic signaling molecule needed for cell regulation pathways, by direct condensation of 2 ATPs. Thereby, may play a special role in Ap4A homeostasis (By similarity). From Saccharomyces cerevisiae (strain ATCC 204508 / S288c) (Baker's yeast).
   6113..11473   -  CDS            PKS8-1: PKS81_PSEFD - Also known as PksIII From Pseudocercospora fijiensis (strain CIRAD86) (Black leaf streak disease fungus) (Mycosphaerella fijiensis).
  11489..11513   -  CDS            2xFLAG (fragment): two tandem FLAG® epitope tags
>Addgene plasmid #110679 | pCHSU67.1-2.2 | addgene full sequence | sequence record 210700 | Addgene NGS Result
TCTAGAACTAGTGGATCCCCCGGGCTGCAGGAATTCGATATCAAGCTTATCGATACCGTCATTTCGTTGA
GCCATTAGTATCAATTTGCTTACCTGTATTCCTTTACATCCTCCTTTTTCTCCTTCTTGATAAATGTATG
TAGATTGCGTATATAGTTTCGTCTACCCTATGAACATATTCCATTTTGTAATTTCGTGTCGTTTCTATTA
TGAATTTCATTTATAAAGTTTATGTACAAATATCATAAAAAAAGAGAATCTTTTTAAGCAAGGATTTTCT
TAACTTCTTCGGCGACAGCATCACCGACTTCGGTGGTACTGTTGGAACCACCTAAATCACCAGTTCTGAT
ACCTGCATCCAAAACCTTTTTAACTGCATCTTCAATGGCCTTACCTTCTTCAGGCAAGTTCAATGACAAT
TTCAACATCATTGCAGCAGACAAGATAGTGGCGATAGGGTTGACCTTATTCTTTGGCAAATCTGGAGCAG
AACCGTGGCATGGTTCGTACAAACCAAATGCGGTGTTCTTGTCTGGCAAAGAGGCCAAGGACGCAGATGG
CAACAAACCCAAGGAACCTGGGATAACGGAGGCTTCATCGGAGATGATATCACCAAACATGTTGCTGGTG
ATTATAATACCATTTAGGTGGGTTGGGTTCTTAACTAGGATCATGGCGGCAGAATCAATCAATTGATGTT
GAACCTTCAATGTAGGGAATTCGTTCTTGATGGTTTCCTCCACAGTTTTTCTCCATAATCTTGAAGAGGC
CAAAACATTAGCTTTATCCAAGGACCAAATAGGCAATGGTGGCTCATGTTGTAGGGCCATGAAAGCGGCC
ATTCTTGTGATTCTTTGCACTTCTGGAACGGTGTATTGTTCACTATCCCAAGCGACACCATCACCATCGT
CTTCCTTTCTCTTACCAAAGTAAATACCTCCCACTAATTCTCTGACAACAACGAAGTCAGTACCTTTAGC
AAATTGTGGCTTGATTGGAGATAAGTCTAAAAGAGAGTCGGATGCAAAGTTACATGGTCTTAAGTTGGCG
TACAATTGAAGTTCTTTACGGATTTTTAGTAAACCTTGTTCAGGTCTAACACTACCGGTACCCCATTTAG
GACCACCCACAGCACCTAACAAAACGGCATCAGCCTTCTTGGAGGCTTCCAGCGCCTCATCTGGAAGTGG
AACACCTGTAGCATCGATAGCAGCACCACCAATTAAATGATTTTCGAAATCGAACTTGACATTGGAACGA
ACATCAGAAATAGCTTTAAGAACCTTAATGGCTTCGGCTGTGATTTCTTGACCAACGTGGTCACCTGGCA
AAACGACGATCTTCTTAGGGGCAGACATTAGAATGGTATATCCTTGAAATATATATATATATATTGCTGA
AATGTAAAAGGTAAGAAAAGTTAGAAAGTAAGACGATTGCTAACCACCTATTGGAAAAAACAATAGGTCC
TTAAATAATATTGTCAACTTCAAGTATTGTGATGCAAGCATTTAGTCATGAACGCTTCTCTATTCTATAT
GAAAAGCCGGTTCCGGCGCTCTCACCTTTCCTTTTTCTCCCAATTTTTCAGTTGAAAAAGGTATATGCGT
CAGGCGACCTCTGAAATTAACAAAAAATTTCCAGTCATCGAATTTGATTCTGTGCGATAGCGCCCCTGTG
TGTTCTCGTTATGTTGAGGAAAAAAATAATGGTTGCTAAGAGATTCGAACTCTTGCATCTTACGATACCT
GAGTATTCCCACAGTTAAATGCTTGCTACGATCTTGGGCATAAGCCTGGTTCAATACCCGCGCTTAAAGG
GTAATTTCGAAAACAGCGAGTGTCCGGTGTCCCAAATGGTTACAAAGTGCACCCTGTACGCTAGCACGAC
GGTTGCCACCTCATGCCCATTCTTGGATAGACAGAAACAGGATTCCCTCGCCAATTTTCCAGCTTCTTTG
CGTTGTATATTAGGGATAACAGGGTAATGGCGCGCCGAGGTTTTCACCGTCATCACCGAAACGCGCTCAC
CGTCATCACCGAAACGCGCGAGACGAAAGGGCCTCGTGATACGCCTATTTTTATAGGTTAATGTCATGAT
AATAATGGTTTCTTAGTATGATCCAATATCAAAGGAAATGATAGCATTGAAGGATGAGACTAATCCAATT
GAGGAGTGGCAGCATATAGAACAGCTAAAGGGTAGTGCTGAAGGAAGCATACGATACCCCGCATGGAATG
GGATAATATCACAGGAGGTACTAGACTACCTTTCATCCTACATAAATAGACGCATATAAGTACGCATTTA
AGCATAAACACGCACTATGCCGTTCTTCTCATGTATATATATATACAGGCAACACGCAGATATAGGTGCG
ACGTGAACAGTGAGCTGTATGTGCGCAGCTCGCGTTGCATTTTCGGAAGCGCTCGTTTTCGGAAACGCTT
TGAAGTTCCTATTCCGAAGTTCCTATTCTCTAGAAAGTATAGGAACTTCAGAGCGCTTTTGAAAACCAAA
AGCGCTCTGAAGACGCACTTTCAAAAAACCAAAAACGCACCGGACTGTAACGAGCTACTAAAATATTGCG
AATACCGCTTCCACAAACATTGCTCAAAAGTATCTCTTTGCTATATATCTCTGTGCTATATCCCTATATA
ACCTACCCATCCACCTTTCGCTCCTTGAACTTGCATCTAAACTCGACCTCTACATTTTTTATGTTTATCT
CTAGTATTACTCTTTAGACAAAAAAATTGTAGTAAGAACTATTCATAGAGTGAATCGAAAACAATACGAA
AATGTAAACATTTCCTATACGTAGTATATAGAGACAAAATAGAAGAAACCGTTCATAATTTTCTGACCAA
TGAAGAATCATCAACGCTATCACTTTCTGTTCACAAAGTATGCGCAATCCACATCGGTATAGAATATAAT
CGGGGATGCCTTTATCTTGAAAAAATGCACCCGCAGCTTCGCTAGTAATCAGTAAACGCGGGAAGTGGAG
TCAGGCTTTTTTTATGGAAGAGAAAATAGACACCAAAGTAGCCTTCTTCTAACCTTAACGGACCTACAGT
GCAAAAAGTTATCAAGAGACTGCATTATAGAGCGCACAAAGGAGAAAAAAAGTAATCTAAGATGCTTTGT
TAGAAAAATAGCGCTCTCGGGATGCATTTTTGTAGAACAAAAAAGAAGTATAGATTCTTTGTTGGTAAAA
TAGCGCTCTCGCGTTGCATTTCTGTTCTGTAAAAATGCAGCTCAGATTCTTTGTTTGAAAAATTAGCGCT
CTCGCGTTGCATTTTTGTTTTACAAAAATGAAGCACAGATTCTTCGTTGGTAAAATAGCGCTTTCGCGTT
GCATTTCTGTTCTGTAAAAATGCAGCTCAGATTCTTTGTTTGAAAAATTAGCGCTCTCGCGTTGCATTTT
TGTTCTACAAAATGAAGCACAGATGCTTCGTTCAGGTGGCACTTTTCGGGGAAATGTGCGCGGAACCCCT
ATTTGTTTATTTTTCTAAATACATTCAAATATGTATCCGCTCATGAGACAATAACCCTGATAAATGCTTC
AATAATATTGAAAAAGGAAGAGTATGAGTATTCAACATTTCCGTGTCGCCCTTATTCCCTTTTTTGCGGC
ATTTTGCCTTCCTGTTTTTGCTCACCCAGAAACGCTGGTGAAAGTAAAAGATGCTGAAGATCAGTTGGGT
GCACGAGTGGGTTACATCGAACTGGATCTCAACAGCGGTAAGATCCTTGAGAGTTTTCGCCCCGAAGAAC
GTTTTCCAATGATGAGCACTTTTAAAGTTCTGCTATGTGGCGCGGTATTATCCCGTATTGACGCCGGGCA
AGAGCAACTCGGTCGCCGCATACACTATTCTCAGAATGACTTGGTTGAGTACTCACCAGTCACAGAAAAG
CATCTTACGGATGGCATGACAGTAAGAGAATTATGCAGTGCTGCCATAACCATGAGTGATAACACTGCGG
CCAACTTACTTCTGACAACGATCGGAGGACCGAAGGAGCTAACCGCTTTTTTGCACAACATGGGGGATCA
TGTAACTCGCCTTGATCGTTGGGAACCGGAGCTGAATGAAGCCATACCAAACGACGAGCGTGACACCACG
ATGCCTGTAGCAATGGCAACAACGTTGCGCAAACTATTAACTGGCGAACTACTTACTCTAGCTTCCCGGC
AACAATTAATAGACTGGATGGAGGCGGATAAAGTTGCAGGACCACTTCTGCGCTCGGCCCTTCCGGCTGG
CTGGTTTATTGCTGATAAATCTGGAGCCGGTGAGCGTGGGTCTCGCGGTATCATTGCAGCACTGGGGCCA
GATGGTAAGCCCTCCCGTATCGTAGTTATCTACACGACGGGGAGTCAGGCAACTATGGATGAACGAAATA
GACAGATCGCTGAGATAGGTGCCTCACTGATTAAGCATTGGTAACTGTCAGACCAAGTTTACTCATATAT
ACTTTAGATTGATTTAAAACTTCATTTTTAATTTAAAAGGATCTAGGTGAAGATCCTTTTTGATAATCTC
ATGACCAAAATCCCTTAACGTGAGTTTTCGTTCCACTGAGCGTCAGACCCCGTAGAAAAGATCAAAGGAT
CTTCTTGAGATCCTTTTTTTCTGCGCGTAATCTGCTGCTTGCAAACAAAAAAACCACCGCTACCAGCGGT
GGTTTGTTTGCCGGATCAAGAGCTACCAACTCTTTTTCCGAAGGTAACTGGCTTCAGCAGAGCGCAGATA
CCAAATACTGTTCTTCTAGTGTAGCCGTAGTTAGGCCACCACTTCAAGAACTCTGTAGCACCGCCTACAT
ACCTCGCTCTGCTAATCCTGTTACCAGTGGCTGCTGCCAGTGGCGATAAGTCGTGTCTTACCGGGTTGGA
CTCAAGACGATAGTTACCGGATAAGGCGCAGCGGTCGGGCTGAACGGGGGGTTCGTGCACACAGCCCAGC
TTGGAGCGAACGACCTACACCGAACTGAGATACCTACAGCGTGAGCTATGAGAAAGCGCCACGCTTCCCG
AAGGGAGAAAGGCGGACAGGTATCCGGTAAGCGGCAGGGTCGGAACAGGAGAGCGCACGAGGGAGCTTCC
AGGGGGAAACGCCTGGTATCTTTATAGTCCTGTCGGGTTTCGCCACCTCTGACTTGAGCGTCGATTTTTG
TGATGCTCGTCAGGGGGGCGGAGCCTATGGAAAAACGCCAGCAACGCGGCCTTTTTACGGTTCCTGGCCT
TTTGCTGGCCTTTTGCTCACATGTTCTTTCCTGCGTTATCCCCTGATTCTGTGGATAACCGTATTAATTA
ATAGGGATAACAGGGTAATGTGTAGATCAAGCCCTGAATTGCAAACGATTATGAAGTGACACGGGTGTTA
CGGCTTGCGTCCAGCCAGAGTTTTTTAGGAGCATCAACGTTGCCCCTGGGGTGTAGTAACTCACCAGTGG
CCGCCCACGTGATAGTATGCTCCATAACCTCCAACTAGTTTCGTCTGTAAGGCGGGCAAAATATATCTTG
TTTGAGTCTCGCCAAGCGCGCAATTAACCCTCACTAAAGGGAACAAAAGCTGGAGCTCCACCGCGGTGGC
GGCCGCATAGCGCCGATCAAAGTATTTGTTACGACAATATCGAATAACGATGGCTTCCCCGCTATACTTA
AGAGGATCTCGCAGGCTTTACGTAAAAGAGAGATATACTTTAAAATTGACGATTCCAATACTTCAATTGG
TAAAAAATACGCCCGTAACGATGAATTGGGAACACCATTTGGTATCACCATAGATTTCGAAACTATAAAA
GACCAAACGGTGACGTTAAGAGAAAGAAATTCTATGAGGCAAGTAAGAGGCACTATTACTGATGTGATTT
CGACCATTGACAAAATGCTTCACAACCCTGATGAATCGGACTGGGATAAATCAACATTTGGACTGTCGCC
TGTTAAGATATAACTGAAAAAAGAGGGGAATTTTTAGATACTGAAATGATATTTTAGAATAACCAGACTA
TATATAAGGATAAATTACAAAAAATTAACTAATAGATAAGATTTAAATATAAAAGATATGCAACTAGAAA
AGTCTTATCAATCTCCCTAGCCGTAATACTCCGCCAGCCACTTGCACAGGTCCCCGACGGTAGGGTAGTC
CACGAAAAGGCCACCACCAACCTTGATATCAAGTTCGACTCTGAATTTCTCCGCGAGCACCAGCGACATG
AGACTGTCGACGCCCAGGTCCGCGAACCGGACATCATCTTCCAGGTCAGCAATGTCCAACGCGCCCTCAT
TCGCAATGAGCTCAAGGGCTTTGCTGACGATGCTGTTATCATCACTTGACGTCTCGGATTCGCTACTGCT
CGGCGAGACTTCCACAACAACAGTGGTGGCGGCTTTGAAGTCCTTCGGCGGTCCAGGGACGGCAGTCGGA
TGGATGACATCGTCAGCACTGAAGCGTGTCGGCTTTGGCAGTTGCTGCTGCGTGGTAGTCGCTGGCTTTC
CGTGGGCTGCGGCTGGGAGTAGGGCTTGCGGAGCTGCAACTTTCACCGCTTTGTCCTCCATCGCCGCCAT
CTTATCTGGTGGGGAAAAGAATCGGCTGAGCAAGATCCGCGGGTAGCGGCGGAATTGGATGCCACCCACC
ATGCCCATGATGGCGTTGTCTTGCATGATGTACACGTCGCCCAAGAAGATGGTGGGGTCCTCAGCAGTGG
GGATCATCTTGACGTAGGACCGGTACTTTGCTCCCGGGATGAGAGGCTTTGCAAATTGCATCGACTTCCA
TCCAGGTGTGACGCAGTAGTTGTTCCGGACATCCATCGCGTCGGAGCAGTTCATGATGAATCCAGCCAGA
TGGGCCACGCTGTCGATGAAATAGGGCGCCACGGTCCAGGTGCCGCTTTCCTTGGTAGTCAGCTGCACGT
CGGCAAATGCCTCCAGATCGTGCATCACGACGGATTGCATGCCGCGATACTTGTCGGCATAGTCGACGAG
ATTGGCGGCGAAGAGTGTGTATGCCATGTTCCGCGAAAATCGGCTGGCTTGGCCTTTTGCCGCCATCTGC
TCCAGCGCCTCGATCCGGCTGTGAATCAAGTGCGTCAGAGGGAGCCAGGAGCTGAGCCACGCAGAAGCAT
CGCCGTAGACGATCTTGGCCGTGGCAAATGGCTCATGCACGTCACCGGCGTTGTCAACGTTTTGCCAACT
CAATTCAACAACACCGGATTCGATGTTGGCCGTGGCGGCGGTGACCTGGATCAACTGAGGCAGCTTCTTG
TTACTTTGGGCGACGAGGCCCTTTGTGACCACCAGGTCCGCGATGTTCATGTTGACGTCCTTTGACTTGG
GATAGAATTTGCGGTACAAATAGCTACCGAGGGTATAAGCGATATCGGCATGGATGGACGATGTGACAAC
GCCGCAATCGTTCATGCGATGACCATGAGCTGCAGCAAGAAAATCCGGTTGCATGAGATCGGATTGCATG
ATCACTGTACCAGCGGAGCCATCAACGACCTCCCTGACGACTTGCTGTACTGTCGAAGTCTGCAAGTCGC
TGACAGGCAGTGGTTTTGAGATCGTCTGTCCTGTTGCAGCCGATTTCTCGGCCGCGTAAAAAGTATTGCC
CTTGGTCAAACACCAGTCGCCGTTGTACTGGAGCCAGAAGTTCTTCTCGTTCCAGGCGTATGTAGGCAAG
TCTAGGAGGCGGAGTCTGCTTTCGAAGGGGTGATGAAACTCGTTCCAGCCAACGGTGACACCCGCGACGT
GCAATGTGGCTATTGCTTCTGCCATGGTAGCCCAGTTGTCCTCGCCGCGCCGGAAGGAGGGGACGGCGAC
GGCTGTGGATGGGATGGAGGTTTTGACAAAATTGGTGCAAACAGGATGAGGGCCAATCTCTACCCAGATA
GTCTCGTCATTGATGGTCGAAACCTCTTGTGCGTTCTCCAGTGCAGGGAAGAATCTCACGGCTTCTCTCG
TGGCTCGGCGGACGTAGTTCGCATTGAAGGTCTTGTCGTCGAAAACGACTCTGCCGAGCAAGGGCGAGAT
GATGGGGACTTTGGGCTCCTGGAAAATCACACCCGTCTTCACCGTTGCCTCGAACTCGTCCAGGATAGGG
TCAGTCTGTTCAGAATGGAATGCAAACGCCACGTCGAGCTTAATGCAGCGCAATCCAGCCTTCTCGAGTG
GCACAGCGACCTCATCCATCTGCTGCTTGGTGCCACTGAGCACTGTGTCCGAAGGTCCATTGACACAAGC
AACGGTATACGGCTTATTCGTCGAGTTCTGGGCAATGGTGGCAAGAGAGGCTCGGACGGCCATCATGGTG
TGGCTTCCAATTGTGCATTTTTCTTGCAGCATCTGGGCCCGGCGTCCTACCATGAATATGGTGTCAGCGG
CAGAGACGACGCCGGCCACGTGCATTGCGGCGTATTCGCCCAAACTGTGACCGAGGACGACATCCGGCTT
GACGCCCAGAGCAGCCCAGTATTTAGCCAGCGCCATCTCGGAGCACACCAGAGCAAGCTGAGTCACAACC
GGGGAATGTGCATGATCCTTCGGATGTGATCCGTCGAGAGCCGGAATGAAAGATGGAAAGCCTTGGCCTT
GGGCCAGATGATCCAAATGCTGAATATGTTCGCGGAAGATCGGAACGTCGCGGTACAATTCGAGGTCCAT
GGACTTGTTCGAAGCGCCTTGGCCGGTGAAGGTGAAAGCAATCAATGGTGGATCGGACTGTGCCAGGGCC
TTGACGGAGTCAATCTTCGCCAGACGGGAAGTGAGCTGTGACTTTAAATGAGCGGCGTCCGGGGCGGTCA
CTGTCAGACGGTTGCGGTAGTGGTAGCGACGTGCGGTGGTCGTGTATGAGAGATCAGCGAGGTTGAGCTG
TGGATTGGCATCGATGTAAGCGATCAGGCGCTCAATGTTTCCTGCCAATGATGCCTTGCTTTTCGCCGAC
ACGGCAATGACCTGGGTAGGGCGTGGATCTCTCCCTGTTGTTGTGCGAGTCGGTGCCTCTTCCAAAATCA
TGGTTGTATTGCCACCAGCGGCACCAAAGTTGTTGAGAGCAACGACACGCTTTGTGCTGGGTTTCTGCTT
CCACTGTGTCATCTCGAACGGGATATGGACGTTGCGCTTGTCAAAATCCTTGGGAAGACGAGGGTTGATC
TCCGTTTTAATGCCGATATGTGGTGGAATGCCGTTCTTCTGCAACATCAAGAGCACCTTGATCAAAGCTG
TCGTCCCCGCAACGGACTCGCCATGACCGACATTTGCCTTGACAGCGCCAATGTGCAGAGGCTGATCCTT
GCTGCGCCGCTTGACGAGCGGAGCGTACACGTCCATTATGCCTTGCATCTCCTCGTAGTCGCCAGCCTGG
GTGCCGGTGCCATGGAGCTCAACATAAGAAACATCCAATGGATCAACACCAGATTGACGAAGCACCTGTC
GGGCCAAGTATGCTTGATGACCGGCGTGAGGATGAGTGATAGAAACAGCCTCGGCAGAATGATTGGTTCC
GGCACCCAGTATTACTCCCAAGATGTTGTCGTTGTCAGCCTCTGCGTCTTGAAGCCGTTTGATGACGACA
GATCCCACACCGTCTGCGCGACAGTATCCATCAGCGGTGGCGTCCCAGGTTTTGCATGCATTATGCCCTT
TGGTCAGGAAGTGACCGTGGCCCAGGCCAGCAAAGCCATCAGGATTTGTGAGCACATTGACGCCGCCCGC
GACAGCCATATCGACATCACCTTGCCAAAGCGCTTGACAAGCGACCTCAATAGCCGCCAGTCCAGACGAG
CAGGCCGTATCAATGCTGTAACTAGGGCCAGCAAACTTGAAGAAGTAGTTGATGCGACCAGGACCGAATG
CACGACAACCTCCTGGAATATAGTAAGTGCTGACCTCTTGCCCTTGGTTGACCTCTCGATAATCGTCAGC
GGCCTGGCCGTAGTAGGTGCCGATACGTTCTAGCTTGGTGGACGAAGTGCGGTTGCCGACGTAACCAGCA
CGCTCGAGCGCTTCGAATGCCGTGACTAAAGCCAGACGCATCTGCGGATCGGCAACTTGGGCTTCACGTG
GAGACATGTTGAAGAAAGGCGCGTCGAACAAGCCGGGCTCATCGATGAAGCATCCGTACTGCGTCATGCT
CTTGTTCATTTGCTTGCCAGTCGGGTCATAGTGCGTGTCAATGTCGAAGCGATCTGCCGGGATTCGTCTA
GAGACGTCGAGCCCCTGTTCGAGGATTTCCCAGAACTTCTCTGTGTTCGTAGCTCCGCCCGGGAGCCTGC
ATGACATGCCCACAATGGCGAGCTTGGATTGCGCCGAGCCTCGCGGTGACGCCGCGGGAAATGCAGCGTC
GAAAATCCATGGTACTAGATTGATGATGGATGCTTCGAGTTGAGGAAGGCTGGATTCCAAGGATGCTTTG
AGGTCGTTGAGGGGGATTGAGTTACCGAAGGAGGAAAGCGCTACCTGGCTGGCACCAGCACTTTGGAGTT
GAGCAACCACGCCCCGGATGACTTGGTCCCAGCAGATCGCATGCGTGAGTAACTCGGAGATAACACATTC
GAATAATTCTCCCGCATTCGAGGCACTGAATGGCAGACCGGTACTGGTGGAATAAATTGGGGTGATGGGA
CAGGATTTTGCGAGGTTTGCGTTCAACGAACTACCCCAGACAATGCTTTGAACGTCCCGAGAGCCGTAGA
CATGAGGCGCGTGGCAAAGTCCTCCATAGACGGGCAGAGCAATAGATCTGGAGTCCCGGAAGAATTCTGA
GCGACTGAAGAGCGCCTTTAATCTCGAGGGTGGTCCACTGACTGTGACTGACGTTCGGCTGACAGCACTG
AGGAATATCTTGCTGGTGTCAGGTATCTTTTCTCGCGATTGGATTGCATCGAGCGCCTGCTGCGCCGCGA
CAGGATCGACGTTGTGAATCACGTAGGCCCATGTCTCTGGAGCTGCTGCGAGATCGCGAGATTCCAAGTT
CTCGGAAACGGCGAGAACATGGCAGCCCATACGGAAAGCGAGACGCACCGCATCTGCACCAGCCAGCGGC
AAATCCACCACGGCGGAGGAGAGCGACACGGCAGTCAGTGCCAGTAAGCCGATGCCTAGGCCCGCCAGTG
ATGTCTGTTCTAATCTCGCCAGCTCTTCCGGCTGATTCTCCACATAACCAATGTATGTTGCAAGCTGGAC
GACTGTGAGCAGAACTCCGTCGACAGCACCGCAAAGGAGCCCTTCGCGCAGCTCGGGATTCTCAGCCCAG
GTAAGAATATCTTCGAACGGTGGGAATAACTGTTTCAGCTCTGTTGAGAGGTGTCGGATTTCATCCTTGA
CGGCTAGAGTAGCCTCATGGAGAAACTGAGCGAGAATGGTATGTCGTCTGTCCTTGCTGTGGTTGTGGAG
GCAACGAAAGAGGTACTGGAGATCCTCCTTCGGAAACTCATTGCTGAAATAGAGGAGCTTCATGTTTCCC
ATACTAGTCTTATCATCATCATCCTTATAATCCATTGTGTATTACGATATAGTTAATAGTTGATAGTTGA
TTGTATGCTTTTTGTAGCTTGATATTCTATTTACCAAGAAGAAACAAGAAGTGATAAAAACAACAAGAGA
GCAGTAGTAAGAGTATTTCGAGTGTGAAAAAAGTCGCTACTGGCACTCTATTTATATGTGATAGGCATGC
TATAGCTTTACCAAAAAGTGAACCCCATTTCTATGCTCTCCTCTGCCTTTTTTTTTTTTTTTTTTTCATT
CTCTCAATCTGAAATTCTCTTATTTCTCCAACTTATAAGTTGGAGATGCCCGGTGTTCCGGCAGAGGAGA
TCAGTCTCGTGAAGTGGATGGTTTCCCGCCTGCGGGCAAAACGTCATAACATTTTTATGAGCGAAAGCCG
TTAATGAAGACAAAATCCCTTAATTAAAACATTAGAATGGTGATTAGAAAGGCAGGATTAATCAGTTACA
CAGGCTGTAACCGGAGAGACGGATCATAAGGCAATTTTTAGATATTAATTAA
